Addgene plasmid #223244: pTRE2_CMV_Mex3a_t2a_mCherry
Purpose: tetO responsive expression of Mex3a in mammalian cells with t2a cleaved mCherry
Depositing lab: Stavros Lomvardas.
Backbone
  Vector backbone: pTRE2
  Total vector size (bp): 6093
  Vector type: Mammalian Expression
Growth in bacteria
  Bacterial resistance: Ampicillin, 100 μg/mL
  Growth temperature: 37°C
  Growth strain: DH5alpha
  Copy number: Unknown
Gene/Insert
  Gene/Insert name: Mex3a
  Species: M. musculus (mouse)
  Insert size (bp): 1560
  Mutation: amino acids conserved, underlying DNA sequence reduced in CGs
  Entrez Gene: Mex3a (a.k.a. 2700083E18Rik, Gm411, Rkhd4)
  Promoter: CMV
  Tag / fusion protein: mCherry (C terminal on insert)
  Cloning method: Other
  Sequencing primers: 5′ TGGAGACGCCATCCACGCTG
Terms and licenses: Academic/Nonprofit Terms; Industry Terms: Not Available to Industry
Depositor comments: Please note, this Mex3a construct conserves mus musculus Mex3a amino acids, but underlying DNA sequence has been modified to reduce CG content.
How to cite: pTRE2_CMV_Mex3a_t2a_mCherry was a gift from Stavros Lomvardas (Addgene plasmid # 223244 ; http://n2t.net/addgene:223244 ; RRID:Addgene_223244)
