[The description below was written by a language model from this plasmid's Addgene catalogue record and pLannotate feature annotations shown in this document.]
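Description:
pTRE2_CMV_Mex3a_t2a_mCherry is a mammalian expression plasmid of about 6.1 kb built on the pTRE2 backbone for tetracycline-regulated expression of the RNA-binding protein Mex3a. It is propagated in E. coli through a high-copy ColE1/pUC-type origin and selected with ampicillin via the β-lactamase gene and its native promoter. No mammalian selection marker is annotated.

The expression unit begins with a tetracycline response element containing seven tetO operator copies placed directly upstream of a minimal CMV immediate-early promoter. The "CMV" listed as the promoter is therefore the minimal core element, which has little activity on its own and depends on a tetracycline-controlled transactivator (tTA or rtTA) supplied separately, making expression switchable with doxycycline. Downstream lies the 1,560 bp mouse Mex3a open reading frame. The annotation software matched it to the human MEX3A orthologue, but the record specifies the mouse protein, encoded by a recoded sequence that preserves the amino acids while lowering CG content. Mex3a is followed by mCherry. According to the name and stated purpose, the two are linked by a T2A self-cleaving peptide, which is not separately annotated but fits the gap between the two coding regions. The red reporter is thus produced as a separate polypeptide from the same transcript and marks expressing cells without remaining fused to Mex3a. The transcript is processed through a rabbit β-globin intron, a residual β-globin exon fragment and the β-globin polyadenylation signal.

The plasmid is suited to inducible Mex3a overexpression in mammalian cells carrying a Tet transactivator, with mCherry fluorescence used to identify expressing cells.
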