Features (pLannotate 1.2.2; 13 found; start..end, strand, type, name):
     20..290     +  protein_bind   tetracycline response element: contains seven copies of the tetracycline operator tetO tetracycline repressor TetR
    301..318     +  misc_feature   MCS (fragment): pUC18/19 multiple cloning site
    323..361     +  promoter       minimal CMV promoter: human cytomegalovirus (CMV) immediate early promoter
    455..486     +  misc_feature   MCS (fragment): pUC18/19 multiple cloning site
    512..2071    +  CDS            MEX3A: MEX3A_HUMAN - Also known as RKHD4. Experimental evidence at protein level: Swiss-Prot protein existence level 1. RNA binding protein, may be involved in post-transcriptional regulatory mechanisms. From Homo sapiens (Human).
   2165..2871    +  CDS            mCherry (fragment): monomeric derivative of DsRed fluorescent protein (Shaner et al., 2004) mammalian codon-optimized
   2894..3466    +  intron         β-globin intron: intron from rabbit β-globin gene
   3470..3592    +  CDS            HBB: HBB_COLGU - Experimental evidence at transcript level: Swiss-Prot protein existence level 2. Involved in oxygen transport from the lung to the various peripheral tissues. From Colobus guereza (Mantled guereza) (Eastern black-and-white colobus monkey).
   3663..3718    +  polyA_signal   β-globin poly(A) signal: rabbit β-globin polyadenylation signal (Gil and Proudfoot, 1987)
   4051..4104    -  CDS            lacI (fragment): lac repressor; lacI; The lac repressor binds to the lac operator to inhibit transcription in E. coli. This inhibition can be relieved by adding lactose or isopropyl-β-D-thiogalactopyranoside (IPTG).
   4287..4875    -  rep_origin     ori: high-copy-number ColE1/pMB1/pBR322/pUC origin of replication
   5046..5906    -  CDS            AmpR: β-lactamase; bla; confers resistance to ampicillin, carbenicillin, and related antibiotics
   5907..6011    -  promoter       AmpR promoter: bla
>Addgene plasmid #223244 | pTRE2_CMV_Mex3a_t2a_mCherry | addgene full sequence | sequence record 441777 | Addgene NGS Result
CTTCACTCGAGTTTACCACTCCCTATCAGTGATAGAGAAAAGTGAAAGTCGAGTTTACCACTCCCTATCA
GTGATAGAGAAAAGTGAAAGTCGAGTTTACCACTCCCTATCAGTGATAGAGAAAAGTGAAAGTCGAGTTT
ACCACTCCCTATCAGTGATAGAGAAAAGTGAAAGTCGAGTTTACCACTCCCTATCAGTGATAGAGAAAAG
TGAAAGTCGAGTTTACCACTCCCTATCAGTGATAGAGAAAAGTGAAAGTCGAGTTTACCACTCCCTATCA
GTGATAGAGAAAAGTGAAAGTCGAGCTCGGTACCCGGGTCGAGGTAGGCGTGTACGGTGGGAGGCCTATA
TAAGCAGAGCTCGTTTAGTGAACCGTCAGATCGCCTGGAGACGCCATCCACGCTGTTTTGACCTCCATAG
AAGACACCGGGACCGATCCAGCCTCCGCGGCCCCGAATTCGAGCTCGGTACCCGGGGATCCTCTAGTCAG
CTGACGCGTGCTAGCGCGGCCATGCCTAGTCTAGTGGTATCTGGAATAATGGAAAGAAATGGGGGCTTTG
GAGAACTAGGATGTTTCGGGGGAAGCGCTAAAGACAGGGGGCTTCTGGAAGACGAGCGCGCCCTCCAGCT
GGCACTGGACCAGCTCTGCCTTCTGGGGCTGGGCGAGCCGCCTGCACCCACCGCCGGAGAAGATGGTGGG
GGAGGGGGCGGCGGAGCACCAGCCCAGCCTGCAGCACCACCTCAGCCAGCTCCCCCTCCTCCTCCAGCAG
CCGCTCCCGCTGCTCCAAGCGCAGCCCCTGCCGCTCAAACCCCACAACCTCCCACAGCCCCTAAGGGCGC
AAACGATGCCAAGCTGTGTGCCCTGTATAAAGAGGCAGAATTGAGGCTTAAAGGAAGCTCAAACACCACG
GAGTGCGTTCCCGTGCCCACCTCCGAGCACGTGGCCGAGATCGTGGGCAGGCAAGGCTGCAAGATTAAGG
CTCTGAGGGCCAAAACCAACACCTACATCAAGACACCTGTGCGAGGTGAGGAGCCAGTGTTCATGGTGAC
TGGGAGGCGGGAAGACGTGGCCACAGCCCGGCGGGAGATCATCTCTGCAGCTGAGCACTTCTCCATGATA
AGAGCCTCACGCAACAAGTCTGGCGCCGCCTTTGGCGTGGCCCCTGCTCTGCCAGGCCAAGTGACCATCC
GTGTACGAGTACCCTACCGCGTGGTGGGACTGGTGGTGGGCCCCAAGGGAGCGACCATCAAACGCATCCA
GCAGCAGACCAACACGTACATCATCACTCCCAGCCGGGACCGCGACCCCGTGTTTGAGATAACCGGCGCA
CCGGGCAACGTGGAGCGTGCGCGGGAGGAGATCGAGACGCACATCGCTGTGCGCACCGGCAAGATTCTTG
AATACAACAGCGACGGCGACTTCCTGGCTGGCAGCCCTGACGCTGCCTTGGACAGCCGCTACTCAGACGC
CTGGCGGGTGCATGCTCCAGGCTGTAAGCCGCTCTCCACCTTCAGGCAGAACAGCCTGGGCTGCATAGGC
GAATGCGGCGTGGACTCGGCCTTTGAGGCCCCGCGCCTAAGCGAGCAGGGCGGGGACTTTGGCTACAGCG
GATATCTGTTTCCGGGCTACGGTGTGGGCAAGCAGGACGTGTACTATGGCGTGGCAGAGACAAGCCCCCC
GCTGTGGGCGGGTCAGGAGAATGCCACGCCCACCTCGGTGCTCTTCTCCTCTGCCTCCTCCTCCTCCTCT
TCAGCCAAGGCACGCGCGGGCCCCCCAGGCGCGCATCGCTCTCCTGCCACCTCCGCGGGGCCAGAGCAGC
TGACCGGGCTCCCTCGGAGGCCACCCGGAGAGCCACTGCAGGGTTTCTCTAAACTGGGGACAGGCGGGCT
GCGGAGCCCCGGCAGCGGGCGGGACTGCATGGTGTGCTTTGAGAGTGAAGTGACAGCAGCCCTGGTGCCC
TGTGGACACAACCTTTTCTGCATGGAGTGTGCAGTACGCATCTGCGAGAGGACGGACCCAGAGTGTCCTG
TCTGCCACATCACCGCCACACAAGCCATCCGAATATTTTCCGGCCGCATCGATAAGCTTGTCGACGGCAG
TGGAGAGGGCAGAGGAAGTCTGCTAACATGCGGTGACGTCGAGGAGAATCCTGGCCCATCTAGAGTGAGC
AAGGGCGAGGAGGATAACATGGCCATCATCAAGGAGTTCATGCGCTTCAAGGTGCACATGGAGGGCTCCG
TGAACGGCCACGAGTTCGAGATCGAGGGCGAGGGCGAGGGCCGCCCCTACGAGGGCACCCAGACCGCCAA
GCTGAAGGTGACCAAGGGTGGCCCCCTGCCCTTCGCCTGGGACATCCTGTCCCCTCAGTTCATGTACGGC
TCCAAGGCCTACGTGAAGCACCCCGCCGACATCCCCGACTACTTGAAGCTGTCCTTCCCCGAGGGCTTCA
AGTGGGAGCGCGTGATGAACTTCGAGGACGGCGGCGTGGTGACCGTGACCCAGGACTCCTCCCTGCAGGA
CGGCGAGTTCATCTACAAGGTGAAGCTGCGCGGCACCAACTTCCCCTCCGACGGCCCCGTAATGCAGAAG
AAGACCATGGGCTGGGAGGCCTCCTCCGAGCGGATGTACCCCGAGGACGGCGCCCTGAAGGGCGAGATCA
AGCAGAGGCTGAAGCTGAAGGACGGCGGCCACTACGACGCTGAGGTCAAGACCACCTACAAGGCCAAGAA
GCCCGTGCAGCTGCCCGGCGCCTACAACGTCAACATCAAGTTGGACATCACCTCCCACAACGAGGACTAC
ACCATCGTGGAACAGTACGAACGCGCCGAGGGCCGCCACTCCACCGGCGGCATGGACGAGCTGTACAAGT
AATCTAGAGCTGAGAACTTCAGGGTGAGTTTGGGGACCCTTGATTGTTCTTTCTTTTTCGCTATTGTAAA
ATTCATGTTATATGGAGGGGGCAAAGTTTTCAGGGTGTTGTTTAGAATGGGAAGATGTCCCTTGTATCAC
CATGGACCCTCATGATAATTTTGTTTCTTTCACTTTCTACTCTGTTGACAACCATTGTCTCCTCTTATTT
TCTTTTCATTTTCTGTAACTTTTTCGTTAAACTTTAGCTTGCATTTGTAACGAATTTTTAAATTCACTTT
TGTTTATTTGTCAGATTGTAAGTACTTTCTCTAATCACTTTTTTTTCAAGGCAATCAGGGTATATTATAT
TGTACTTCAGCACAGTTTTAGAGAACAATTGTTATAATTAAATGATAAGGTAGAATATTTCTGCATATAA
ATTCTGGCTGGCGTGGAAATATTCTTATTGGTAGAAACAACTACACCCTGGTCATCATCCTGCCTTTCTC
TTTATGGTTACAATGATATACACTGTTTGAGATGAGGATAAAATACTCTGAGTCCAAACCGGGCCCCTCT
GCTAACCATGTTCATGCCTTCTTCTCTTTCCTACAGCTCCTGGGCAACGTGCTGGTTGTTGTGCTGTCTC
ATCATTTTGGCAAAGAATTCACTCCTCAGGTGCAGGCTGCCTATCAGAAGGTGGTGGCTGGTGTGGCCAA
TGCCCTGGCTCACAAATACCACTGAGATCTTTTTCCCTCTGCCAAAAATTATGGGGACATCATGAAGCCC
CTTGAGCATCTGACTTCTGGCTAATAAAGGAAATTTATTTTCATTGCAATAGTGTGTTGGAATTTTTTGT
GTCTCTCACTCGGAAGGACATATGGGAGGGCAAATCATTTAAAACATCAGAATGAGTATTTGGTTTAGAG
TTTGGCAACATATGCCCATATGCTGGCTGCCATGAACAAAGGTTGGCTATAAAGAGGTCATCAGTATATG
AAACAGCCCCCTGCTGTCCATTCCTTATTCCATAGAAAAGCCTTGACTTGAGGTTAGATTTTTTTTATAT
TTTGTTTTGTGTTATTTTTTTCTTTAACATCCCTAAAATTTTCCTTACATGTTTTACTAGCCAGATTTTT
CCTCCTCTCCTGACTACTCCCAGTCATAGCTGTCCCTCTTCTCTTATGGAGATCCCTCGACTGCATTAAT
GAATCGGCCAACGCGCGGGGAGAGGCGGTTTGCGTATTGGGCGCTCTTCCGCTTCCTCGCTCACTGACTC
GCTGCGCTCGGTCGTTCGGCTGCGGCGAGCGGTATCAGCTCACTCAAAGGCGGTAATACGGTTATCCACA
GAATCAGGGGATAACGCAGGAAAGAACATGTGAGCAAAAGGCCAGCAAAAGGCCAGGAACCGTAAAAAGG
CCGCGTTGCTGGCGTTTTTCCATAGGCTCCGCCCCCCTGACGAGCATCACAAAAATCGACGCTCAAGTCA
GAGGTGGCGAAACCCGACAGGACTATAAAGATACCAGGCGTTTCCCCCTGGAAGCTCCCTCGTGCGCTCT
CCTGTTCCGACCCTGCCGCTTACCGGATACCTGTCCGCCTTTCTCCCTTCGGGAAGCGTGGCGCTTTCTC
ATAGCTCACGCTGTAGGTATCTCAGTTCGGTGTAGGTCGTTCGCTCCAAGCTGGGCTGTGTGCACGAACC
CCCCGTTCAGCCCGACCGCTGCGCCTTATCCGGTAACTATCGTCTTGAGTCCAACCCGGTAAGACACGAC
TTATCGCCACTGGCAGCAGCCACTGGTAACAGGATTAGCAGAGCGAGGTATGTAGGCGGTGCTACAGAGT
TCTTGAAGTGGTGGCCTAACTACGGCTACACTAGAAGAACAGTATTTGGTATCTGCGCTCTGCTGAAGCC
AGTTACCTTCGGAAAAAGAGTTGGTAGCTCTTGATCCGGCAAACAAACCACCGCTGGTAGCGGTGGTTTT
TTTGTTTGCAAGCAGCAGATTACGCGCAGAAAAAAAGGATCTCAAGAAGATCCTTTGATCTTTTCTACGG
GGTCTGACGCTCAGTGGAACGAAAACTCACGTTAAGGGATTTTGGTCATGAGATTATCAAAAAGGATCTT
CACCTAGATCCTTTTAAATTAAAAATGAAGTTTTAAATCAATCTAAAGTATATATGAGTAAACTTGGTCT
GACAGTTACCAATGCTTAATCAGTGAGGCACCTATCTCAGCGATCTGTCTATTTCGTTCATCCATAGTTG
CCTGACTCCCCGTCGTGTAGATAACTACGATACGGGAGGGCTTACCATCTGGCCCCAGTGCTGCAATGAT
ACCGCGAGAACCACGCTCACCGGCTCCAGATTTATCAGCAATAAACCAGCCAGCCGGAAGGGCCGAGCGC
AGAAGTGGTCCTGCAACTTTATCCGCCTCCATCCAGTCTATTAATTGTTGCCGGGAAGCTAGAGTAAGTA
GTTCGCCAGTTAATAGTTTGCGCAACGTTGTTGCCATTGCTACAGGCATCGTGGTGTCACGCTCGTCGTT
TGGTATGGCTTCATTCAGCTCCGGTTCCCAACGATCAAGGCGAGTTACATGATCCCCCATGTTGTGCAAA
AAAGCGGTTAGCTCCTTCGGTCCTCCGATCGTTGTCAGAAGTAAGTTGGCCGCAGTGTTATCACTCATGG
TTATGGCAGCACTGCATAATTCTCTTACTGTCATGCCATCCGTAAGATGCTTTTCTGTGACTGGTGAGTA
CTCAACCAAGTCATTCTGAGAATAGTGTATGCGGCGACCGAGTTGCTCTTGCCCGGCGTCAACACGGGAT
AATACCGCGCCACATAGCAGAACTTTAAAAGTGCTCATCATTGGAAAACGTTCTTCGGGGCGAAAACTCT
CAAGGATCTTACCGCTGTTGAGATCCAGTTCGATGTAACCCACTCGTGCACCCAACTGATCTTCAGCATC
TTTTACTTTCACCAGCGTTTCTGGGTGAGCAAAAACAGGAAGGCAAAATGCCGCAAAAAAGGGAATAAGG
GCGACACGGAAATGTTGAATACTCATACTCTTCCTTTTTCAATATTATTGAAGCATTTATCAGGGTTATT
GTCTCATGAGCGGATACATATTTGAATGTATTTAGAAAAATAAACAAATAGGGGTTCCGCGCACATTTCC
CCGAAAAGTGCCACCTGACGTCTAAGAAACCATTATTATCATGACATTAACCTATAAAAATAGGCGTATC
ACGAGGCCCTTTCGT
